>Addgene plasmid #37999 | Pseudojanin (PJ) | addgene full sequence | sequence record 419031 | Addgene NGS Result
ATTTCACAAATAAAGCATTTTTTTCACTGCATTCTAGTTGTGGTTTGTCCAAACTCATCAATGTATCTTA
ACGCGTAAATTGTAAGCGTTAATATTTTGTTAAAATTCGCGTTAAATTTTTGTTAAATCAGCTCATTTTT
TAACCAATAGGCCGAAATCGGCAAAATCCCTTATAAATCAAAAGAATAGACCGAGATAGGGT
[37 nt withheld, positions 203-239]
AAAGAACGTGGACTCCAACGTCAAAGG
[49 nt withheld, positions 267-315]
T
[91 nt withheld, positions 317-407]
G
[124 nt withheld, positions 409-532]
CAGGTGGCACTTTTCGGGGAAATGTGCGCGGAACCCCTATTTGTTTATTTTTCTAAATACATTCAAATAT
GTATCCGCTCATGAGACAATAACCCTGATAAATGCTTCAATAATATTGAAAAAGGAAGAGTCCTGAGGCG
GAAAGAACCAGCTGTGGAATGTGTGTCAGTTAGGGTGTGGAAAGTCCCCAGGCTCCCCAGCAGGCAGAAG
TATGCAAAGCATGCATCTCAATTAGTCAGCAACCAGGTGTGGAAAGTCCCCAGGCTCCCCAGCAGGCAGA
AGTATGCAAAGCATGCATCTCAATTAGTCAGCAACCATAGTCCCGCCCCTAACTCCGCCCATCCCGCCCC
TAACTCCGCCCAGTTCCGCCCATTCTCCGCCCCATGGCTGACTAATTTTTTTTATTTATGCAGAGGCCGA
GGCCGCCTCGGCCTCTGAGCTATTCCAGAAGTAGTGAGGAGGCTTTTTTGGAGGCCTAGGCTTTTGCAAA
GATCGATCAAGAGACAGGATGAGGATCGTTTCGCATGATTGAACAAGATGGATTGCACGCAGGTTCTCCG
GCCGCTTGGGTGGAGAGGCTATTCGGCTATGACTGGGCACAACAGACAATCGGCTGCTCTGATGCCGCCG
TGTTCCGGCTGTCAGCGCAGGGGCGCCCGGTTCTTTTTGTCAAGACCGACCTGTCCGGTGCCCTGAATGA
ACTGCAAGACGAGGCAGCGCGGCTATCGTGGCTGGCCACGACGGGCGTTCCTTGCGCAGCTGTGCTCGAC
GTTGTCACTGAAGCGGGAAGGGACTGGCTGCTATTGGGCGAAGTGCCGGGGCAGGATCTCCTGTCATCTC
ACCTTGCTCCTGCCGAGAAAGTATCCATCATGGCTGATGCAATGCGGCGGCTGCATACGCTTGATCCGGC
TACCTGCCCATTCGACCACCAAGCGAAACATCGCATCGAGCGAGCACGTACTCGGATGGAAGCCGGTCTT
GTCGATCAGGATGATCTGGACGAAGAGCATCAGGGGCTCGCGCCAGCCGAACTGTTCGCCAGGCTCAAGG
CGAGCATGCCCGACGGCGAGGATCTCGTCGTGACCCATGGCGATGCCTGCTTGCCGAATATCATGGTGGA
AAATGGCCGCTTTTCTGGATTCATCGACTGTGGCCGGCTGGGTGTGGCGGACCGCTATCAGGACATAGCG
TTGGCTACCCGTGATATTGCTGAAGAGCTTGGCGGCGAATGGGCTGACCGCTTCCTCGTGCTTTACGGTA
TCGCCGCTCCCGATTCGCAGCGCATCGCCTTCTATCGCCTTCTTGACGAGTTCTTCTGAGCGGGACTCTG
GGGTTCGAAATGACCGACCAAGCGACGCCCAACCTGCCATCACGAGATTTCGATTCCACCGCCGCCTTCT
ATGAAAGGTTGGGCTTCGGAATCGTTTTCCGGGACGCCGGCTGGATGATCCTCCAGCGCGGGGATCTCAT
GCTGGAGTTCTTCGCCCACCCTAGGGGGAGGCTAACTGAAACACGGAAGGAGACAATACCGGAAGGAACC
CGCGCTATGACGGCAATAAAAAGACAGAATAAAACGCACGGTGTTGGGTCGTTTGTTCATAAACGCGGGG
TTCGGTCCCAGGGCTGGCACTCTGTCGATACCCCACCGAGACCCCATTGGGGCCAATACGCCCGCGTTTC
TTCCTTTTCCCCACCCCACCCCCCAAGTTCGGGTGAAGGCCCAGGGCTCGCAGCCAACGTCGGGGCGGCA
GGCCCTGCCATAGCCTCAGGTTACTCATATATACTTTAGATTGATTTAAAACTTCATTTTTAATTTAAAA
GGATCTAGGTGAAGATCCTTTTTGATAATCTCATGACCAAAATCCCTTAACGTGAGTTTTCGTTCCACTG
AGCGTCAGACCCCGTAGAAAAGATCAAAGGATCTTCTTGAGATCCTTTTTTTCTGCGCGTAATCTGCTGC
TTGCAAACAAAAAAACCACCGCTACCAGCGGTGGTTTGTTTGCCGGATCAAGAGCTACCAACTCTTTTTC
CGAAGGTAACTGGCTTCAGCAGAGCGCAGATACCAAATACTGTTCTTCTAGTGTAGCCGTAGTTAGGCCA
CCACTTCAAGAACTCTGTAGCACCGCCTACATACCTCGCTCTGCTAATCCTGTTACCAGTGGCTGCTGCC
AGTGGCGATAAGTCGTGTCTTACCGGGTTGGACTCAAGACGATAGTTACCGGATAAGGCGCAGCGGTCGG
GCTGAACGGGGGGTTCGTGCACACAGCCCAGCTTGGAGCGAACGACCTACACCGAACTGAGATACCTACA
GCGTGAGCTATGAGAAAGCGCCACGCTTCCCGAAGGGAGAAAGGCGGACAGGTATCCGGTAAGCGGCAGG
GTCGGAACAGGAGAGCGCACGAGGGAGCTTCCAGGGGGAAACGCCTGGTATCTTTATAGTCCTGTCGGGT
TTCGCCACCTCTGACTTGAGCGTCGATTTTTGTGATGCTCGTCAGGGGGGCGGAGCCTATGGAAAAACGC
CAGCAACGCGGCCTTTTTACGGTTCCTGGCCTTTTGCTGGCCTTTTGCTCACATGTTCTTTCCTGCGTTA
TCCCCTGATTCTGTGGATAACCGTATTACCGCCATGCATTAGTTATTAATAGTAATCAATTACGGGGTCA
TTAGTTCATAGCCCATATATGGAGTTCCGCGTTACATAACTTACGGTAAATGGCCCGCCTGGCTGACCGC
CCAACGACCCCCGCCCATTGACGTCAATAATGACGTATGTTCCCATAGTAACGCCAATAGGGACTTTCCA
TTGACGTCAATGGGTGGAGTATTTACGGTAAACTGCCCACTTGGCAGTACATCAAGTGTATCATATGCCA
AGTACGCCCCCTATTGACGTCAATGACGGTAAATGGCCCGCCTGGCATTATGCCCAGTACATGACCTTAT
GGGACTTTCCTACTTGGCAGTACATCTACGTATTAGTCATCGCTATTACCATGGTGATGCGGTTTTGGCA
GTACATCAATGGGCGTGGATAGCGGTTTGACTCACGGGGATTTCCAAGTCTCCACCCCATTGACGTCAAT
GGGAGTTTGTTTTGGCACCAAAATCAACGGGACTTTCCAAAATGTCGTAACAACTCCGCCCCATTGACGC
AAATGGGCGGTAGGCGTGTACGGTGGGAGGTCTATATAAGCAGAGCTGGTTTAGTGAACCGTCAGATCCG
CTAGCGCTACCGGTCGCCACCATGGCCTCCTCCGAGGACGTCATCAAGGAGTTCATGCGCTTCAAGGTGC
GCATGGAGGGCTCCGTGAACGGCCACGAGTTCGAGATCGAGGGCGAGGGCGAGGGCCGCCCCTACGAGGG
CACCCAGACCGCCAAGCTGAAGGTGACCAAGGGCGGCCCCCTGCCCTTCGCCTGGGACATCCTGTCCCCT
CAGTTCCAGTACGGCTCCAAGGCCTACGTGAAGCACCCCGCCGACATCCCCGACTACTTGAAGCTGTCCT
TCCCCGAGGGCTTCAAGTGGGAGCGCGTGATGAACTTCGAGGACGGCGGCGTGGTGACCGTGACCCAGGA
CTCCTCCCTGCAGGACGGCGAGTTCATCTACAAGGTGAAGCTGCGCGGCACCAACTTCCCCTCCGACGGC
CCCGTAATGCAGAAGAAGACCATGGGCTGGGAGGCCTCCACCGAGCGGATGTACCCCGAGGACGGCGCCC
TGAAGGGCGAGATCAAGATGAGGCTGAAGCTGAAGGACGGCGGCCACTACGACGCCGAGGTCAAGACCAC
CTACATGGCCAAGAAGCCCGTGCAGCTGCCCGGCGCCTACAAGACCGACATCAAGCTGGACATCACCTCC
CACAACGAGGACTACACCATCGTGGAACAGTACGAGCGCGCCGAGGGCCGCCACTCCACCGGCGCCTCCG
GACTCAGATCTCGAAGCGCGGCCGCGGGAGCAGGAGGAGCAGCTCGAGCGGCGCTGGGAGTGCAGGTGGA
AACCATCTCCCCAGGAGACGGGCGCACCTTCCCCAAGCGCGGCCAGACCTGCGTGGTGCACTACACCGGG
ATGCTTGAAGATGGAAAGAAATTTGATTCCTCCCGGGACAGAAACAAGCCCTTTAAGTTTATGCTAGGCA
AGCAGGAGGTGATCCGAGGCTGGGAAGAAGGGGTTGCCCAGATGAGTGTGGGTCAGAGAGCCAAACTGAC
TATATCTCCAGATTATGCCTATGGTGCCACTGGGCACCCAGGCATCATCCCACCACATGCCACTCTCGTC
TTCGATGTGGAGCTTCTAAAACTGGAAAGTGCTGGTGGTAGTGCTGGTGGTAGTGCTGGTGGTAGTGCTG
GTGGTAGTGCTGGTGGTCCGCGAGCTCAAGCTTCGCGATCGCTAGATGCGACAGGTCCAATAGTGTACGT
TCAAAATGCGGACGGTATCTTCTTCAAGCTTGCTGAGGGCAAAGGAACTAACGATGCTGTTATTCACTTG
GCCAATCAAGATCAAGGTGTTCGGGTCCTTGGAGCAGAGGAATTTCCTGTGCAAGGTGAAGTAGTAAAGA
TTGCGTCCTTGATGGGGTTCATTAAGCTAAAGTTGAACAGGTATGCCATTATCGCAAATACTGTGGAAGA
GACCGGTAGATTCAATGGCCACGTTTTCTATAGAGTGTTGCAACATTCTATCGTATCTACCAAGTTTAAC
TCGAGAATCGATTCTGAAGAAGCCGAATATATCAAGCTACTGGAGTTGCATTTGAAAAATTCCACCTTTT
ATTTTTCATACACATATGATTTAACAAATTCCTTACAAAGAAATGAAAAGGTTGGTCCTGCAGCCTCCTG
GAAAACCGCTGATGAACGATTCTTTTGGAACCATTACTTAACTGAAGATTTGAGAAACTTTGCTCATCAA
GATCCTAGAATTGACTCCTTTATACAACCTGTTATCTATGGGTATGCCAAGACAGTGGACGCCGTTTTGA
ATGCCACCCCCATCGTTCTTGGTTTGATTACCAGACGTAGTATATTTAGGGCGGGCACAAGATACTTCCG
TCGTGGTGTTGACAAAGACGGTAACGTTGGCAATTTCAATGAAACTGAGCAAATTTTACTCGCTGAGAAT
CCAGAGAGTGAAAAAATACACGTTTTCTCCTTCTTACAGACAAGAGGATCTGTGCCAATATACTGGGCTG
AAATCAACAACTTGAAGTACAAGCCAAATCTTGTTCTTGGAGAAAACTCATTAGATGCGACAAAAAAGCA
TTTTGACCAGCAAAAGGAGTTATATGGCGACAACTACTTGGTTAACCTAGTCAACCAAAAGGGCCACGAA
CTACCCGTGAAAGAGGGCTATGAATCAGTTGTGCACGCGCTAAACGATCCGAAGATTCACTACGTGTATT
TTGACTTCCACCATGAATGTCGTAAGATGCAATGGCATAGAGTGAAACTGTTAATTGATCACTTGGAGAA
ATTAGGTTTATCTAACGAAGATTTCTTCCACAAGGTCATAGACTCTAATGGTAACACCGTTGAAATTGTT
AATGAGCAACATTCCGTTGTAAGAACAAACTGTATGGATTGTTTGGACAGAACAAATGTCGTTCAATCTG
TTCTAGCCCAGTGGGTTTTGCAAAAGGAGTTTGAAAGTGCCGATGTCGTTGCTACTGGAAGCACTTGGGA
AGACAACGCTCCATTGTTAACTTCTTACCAAAACTTATGGGCTGATAACGCAGATGCAGTTAGTGTGGCA
TATTCGGGCACTGGAGCTTTGAAGACCGATTTCACAAGAACCGGTAAGCGTACACGTCTAGGTGCATTCA
ACGATTTTTTGAATTCAGCATCACGTTATTACCAGAACAATTGGACTGATGGTCCAAGACAGGATTCATA
CGATTTATTCCTTGGTGGATTTAGACCACATACCGCTTCTATCAAGTCGCCATTCCCCGGAGGTACCGCT
CGAGGCGCAGCAGCGGGAGCAGGAGGAGCAGGTCGATCGGATCTTGCAGACTACAAGCTCCGCGCGCAGC
CGCTCCTGGTGCGGGCCCACAGCAGCCTGGGCCCCGGCCGGCCGCGGAGCCCCCTGGCCTGCGACGACTG
TTCCCTTCGCTCGGCCAAATCCTCCTTCAGCCTCCTGGCGCCCATCCGCAGCAAGGACGTCCGCAGCAGG
AGTTACCTGGAGGGCAGCCTCCTGGCCAGCGGGGCCCTGTTGGGGGCGGATGAGCTGGCCCGCTACTTCC
CAGACCGGAACGTGGCACTCTTCGTGGCCACCTGGAACATGCAGGGCCAGAAGGAGCTCCCGCCCAGCCT
GGACGAGTTCCTGCTCCCAGCCGAGGCCGACTATGCCCAGGACCTGTATGTCATCGGGGTCCAGGAGGGC
TGTTCTGACAGGCGGGAGTGGGAGACTCGTCTGCAGGAGACGCTGGGCCCGCACTATGTGCTGCTGTCCT
CGGCGGCCCACGGCGTGCTCTACATGTCGCTCTTCATCCGCAGGGACCTCATCTGGTTCTGCTCAGAGGT
GGAGTGCTCCACGGTGACCACACGCATCGTGTCTCAGATCAAGACCAAGGGGGCCTTGGGCATCAGCTTC
ACCTTTTTTGGCACTTCCTTCCTCTTCATCACGTCCCACTTCACCTCAGGTGACGGGAAGGTGGCGGAGC
GGCTGCTGGACTACACCAGGACTGTACAAGCCCTGGTCCTGCCCAGAAATGTGCCCGACACCAACCCCTA
TCGCTCCAGCGCAGCGGACGTCACCACCCGCTTCGATGAGGTGTTCTGGTTTGGAGACTTCAACTTCCGC
CTGAGTGGCGGGCGCACAGTCGTGGACGCCCTCCTGTGCCAGGGCCTGGTGGTGGACGTGCCGGCGCTGC
TGCAGCACGACCAGCTCATCCGGGAGATGCGGAAAGGGTCCATCTTCAAGGGCTTCCAGGAGCCGGACAT
CCACTTCCTCCCATCATACAAGTTTGACATCGGGAAGGACACGTACGACAGCACCTCCAAGCAGAGGACG
CCCTCATACACGGACCGCGTCTTGTACAGAAGCCGCCACAAGGGTGACATCTGTCCTGTGAGCTACTCTT
CCTGCCCCGGGATCAAGACGTCCGACCACCGCCCTGTGTATGGCCTCTTCCGGGTGAAAGTGAGGCCGGG
GCGAGACAACATTCCGTTGGCAGCTGGCAAATTTGATAGAGAACTGTACTTACTAGGAATTAAAAGACGG
ATTTCGAAGGAGATTCAGAGGCAGCAAGCACTACAGAGTCAGAACTCCAGCACCATCGCCTCCGTTTCTT
GAGGATCCACCGGATCTAGATAACTGATCATAATCAGCCATACCACATTTGTAGAGGTTTTACTTGCTTT
AAAAAACCTCCCACACCTCCCCCTGAACCTGAAACATAAAATGAATGCAATTGTTGTTGTTAACTTGTTT
ATTGCAGCTTATAATGGTTACAAATAAAGCAATAGCATCACAA
Features (pLannotate 1.2.2; 17 found; start..end, strand, type, name):
    104..532     -  rep_origin     f1 ori (sequence partly withheld): f1 bacteriophage origin of replication; arrow indicates direction of (+) strand synthesis
    559..663     +  promoter       AmpR promoter: bla
    665..1022    +  promoter       SV40 promoter: SV40 enhancer and early promoter
   1057..1851    +  CDS            NeoR/KanR: aminoglycoside phosphotransferase from Tn5; aph(3')-II (or nptII); confers resistance to neomycin, kanamycin, and G418 (Geneticin®)
   1872..2024    +  CDS            ble (fragment): BLE_KLEPN - Experimental evidence at protein level: Swiss-Prot protein existence level 1. Binding protein with a strong affinity to the bleomycin family of antibiotics. Binds to CL990; an antimitotic-antibiotic compound. From Klebsiella pneumoniae.
   2083..2130    +  polyA_signal   HSV TK poly(A) signal: herpes simplex virus thymidine kinase polyadenylation signal (Cole and Stacy, 1985)
   2221..2237    -  polyA_signal   bGH poly(A) signal (fragment): bovine growth hormone polyadenylation signal
   2459..3047    +  rep_origin     ori: high-copy-number ColE1/pMB1/pBR322/pUC origin of replication
   3222..3525    +  enhancer       CMV enhancer: human cytomegalovirus immediate early enhancer
   3526..3729    +  promoter       CMV promoter: human cytomegalovirus (CMV) immediate early promoter
   3774..4448    +  CDS            mRFP1: mRFP1 is a basic (constitutively fluorescent) red fluorescent protein published in 2002, derived from Discosoma sp.. It is reported to be a somewhat slowly-maturing monomer with low acid sensitivity.
   4449..4466    +  misc_feature   MCS (fragment): multiple cloning site
   4507..4829    +  CDS            FKBP (fragment): human FK506-binding protein FKBP12
   4923..6470    +  CDS            SAC1 (fragment): SAC1_YEAST - Also known as RSD1. Experimental evidence at protein level: Swiss-Prot protein existence level 1. Phosphoinositide phosphatase which catalyzes the hydrolysis of phosphatidylinositol 3-phosphate (PtdIns(3)P) and phosphatidylinositol 4-phosphate (PtdIns(4)P) (PubMed:10625610, PubMed:11792713). Has low activity towards phosphatidylinositol-3,5- bisphosphate (PtdIns(3,5)P2) (PubMed:10625610). May be involved in the coordination of the activities of the secretory pathway and the actin cytoskeleton (PubMed:11514624). From Saccharomyces cerevisiae (strain ATCC 204508 / S288c) (Baker's ye
   6519..7811    +  CDS            INPP5E (fragment): INP5E_HUMAN - Experimental evidence at protein level: Swiss-Prot protein existence level 1. Phosphatidylinositol (PtdIns) phosphatase that specifically hydrolyzes the 5-phosphate of phosphatidylinositol-3,4,5-trisphosphate (PtdIns(3,4,5)P3), phosphatidylinositol 4,5-bisphosphate (PtdIns(4,5)P2) and phosphatidylinositol 3,5-bisphosphate (PtdIns(3,5)P2) (PubMed:10764818) (By similarity). Specific for lipid substrates, inactive towards water soluble inositol phosphates (PubMed:10764818). Plays an essential role in the primary cilium by controlling ciliary growth and phosphoinositide 3-kinase (PI3
   7837..7921    +  CDS            large T antigen (fragment): large T antigen from SV40 (simian virus 40)
   7944..70      +  polyA_signal   SV40 poly(A) signal (across the origin): SV40 polyadenylation signal
