[The description below was written by a language model from this plasmid's Addgene catalogue record and pLannotate feature annotations shown in this document.]
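Description:
Pseudojanin (PJ) is a mammalian expression plasmid built on the pmRFP-C1 backbone, about 8 kb in total (the sequenced record is 7,995 nt against a catalogue size of 8,010 bp). It is maintained in E. coli at high copy through a ColE1/pUC-type origin and also carries an f1 phage origin. A single Tn5 NeoR/KanR cassette serves both hosts. The bacterial bla promoter drives kanamycin resistance in bacteria. The SV40 enhancer/early promoter, paired with an HSV TK polyadenylation signal, allows G418 selection in mammalian cells.

The payload is one long fusion open reading frame transcribed from the CMV immediate-early enhancer/promoter and terminated by the SV40 poly(A) signal. Reading from the N terminus, it encodes the monomeric red fluorescent protein mRFP1, human FKBP12 (FKBP1A), a fragment of budding yeast SAC1, and a fragment of human INPP5E. SAC1 is annotated as a phosphoinositide phosphatase acting on PI4P, and INPP5E as a 5-phosphatase that hydrolyses PI(4,5)P2. The chimera therefore combines two lipid phosphatase activities in one polypeptide. The depositor notes a C641A change in the INPP5E portion relative to the reference sequence; the record does not say why it is there.

FKBP12 is the standard handle for rapamycin-induced heterodimerisation with an FRB-tagged partner, which this plasmid does not supply. This suggests the fusion is meant to be recruited on demand to a chosen membrane, with mRFP reporting its location. In keeping with the associated study of PI4P and PI(4,5)P2 as determinants of membrane identity, the construct appears designed to deplete both lipids acutely in living cells.
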