Addgene plasmid #37999: Pseudojanin (PJ)
Depositing lab: Robin Irvine. Depositing organization: University of Cambridge. Publication: PI4P and PI(4,5)P2 Are Essential But Independent Lipid Determinants of Membrane Identity. Hammond GR, Fischer MJ, Anderson KE, Holdich J, Koteci A, Balla T, Irvine RF. Science. 2012 Jun 21. 10.1126/science.1222483 PubMed 22722250.
Backbone
  Vector backbone: pmRFP-C1
  Backbone size w/o insert (bp): 4700
  Total vector size (bp): 8010
  Vector type: Mammalian Expression
  Selectable markers: Neomycin (select with G418)
Growth in bacteria
  Bacterial resistance: Kanamycin, 50 μg/mL
  Growth temperature: 37°C
  Growth strain: XL10 Gold
  Copy number: High Copy
Gene/Insert 1
  Gene/Insert name: FKBP1A
  Species: H. sapiens (human)
  Insert size (bp): 318
  GenBank ID: NM_054014
  Entrez Gene: FKBP1A (a.k.a. FKBP-12, FKBP-1A, FKBP1, FKBP12, PKC12, PKCI2, PPIASE)
  Tag / fusion protein: mRFP (N terminal on insert)
Gene/Insert 2
  Gene/Insert name: SAC1
  Species: S. cerevisiae (budding yeast)
  Insert size (bp): 1545
  GenBank ID: NM_001179777
Gene/Insert 3
  Gene/Insert name: INPP5E
  Species: H. sapiens (human)
  GenBank ID: NM_019892
  Entrez Gene: INPP5E (a.k.a. CORS1, CPD4, JBTS1, MORMS, PPI5PIV, pharbin)
Resource information
  A portion of this plasmid was derived from a plasmid made by: Tamas Balla
Terms and licenses: Academic/Nonprofit Terms; Industry Terms: Not Available to Industry
Depositor comments: Compared to GenBank reference sequence NM_019892, the INPP5E insert in this plasmid contains a C641A mutation. Please see the full plasmid sequence for the most accurate information.
How to cite: Pseudojanin (PJ) was a gift from Robin Irvine (Addgene plasmid # 37999 ; http://n2t.net/addgene:37999 ; RRID:Addgene_37999)
