>Addgene plasmid #37999 | Pseudojanin (PJ) | addgene partial sequence | sequence record 49348 | dsRed1_C
AGGGCCGCCACTTCCACCGGCGCCTCCGGACTCAGATCTCGAAGCGCGNCCGCGGGAGCAGGAGGAGCAG
CTCGAGCGGCGCTGGGAGTGCAGGTGGAAACCATCTCCCCAGGAGACGGGCGCACCTTCCCCAAGCGCGG
CCAGACCTGCGTGGTGCACTACACCGGGATGCTTGAAGATGGAAAGAAATTTGATTCCTCCCGGGACAGA
AACAAGCCCTTTAAGTTTATGCTAGGCAAGCAGGAGGTGATCCGAGGCTGGGAAGAAGGGGTTGCCCAGA
TGAGTGTGGGTCAGAGAGCCAAACTGACTATATCTCCAGATTATGCCTATGGTGCCACTGGGCACCCAGG
CATCATCCCACCACATGCCACTCTCGTCTTCGATGTGGAGCTTCTAAAACTGGAAAGTGCTGGTGGTAGT
GCTGGTGGTAGTGCTGGTGGTAGTGCTGGTGGTAGTGCTGGTGGTCCGCGAGCTCAAGCTTCGCGATCGC
TAGATGCGACAGGTCCAATAGTGTACGTTCAAAATGCGGACGGTATCTTCTTCAAGCTTGCTGAGGGCAA
AGGAACTAACGATGCTGTTATTCACTTGGCCAATCAAGATCAAGGTGTTCGGGTCCTTGGAGCAGAGGAA
TTTCCTGTGCAAGGTGAAGTAGTAAAGATTGCGTCCTTGATGGGGTTCATTAAGCTAAAGTTGAACAGGT
ATGCCATTATCGCAAATACTGTGGAAGAGACCGGTAGATTCAATGGCCACGTTTTCTATAGAGTGTTGCA
ACATTCTATCGTATCTACCAAGTTTAACTCGAGAATCGATTCTGAAGAAGCCGAATATATCAAGCTACTG
GAGTTGCATTTG
