>Addgene plasmid #37999 | Pseudojanin (PJ) | addgene partial sequence | sequence record 49385 | SV40-pA-R
TTAACAACAACAATTGCATTCATTTTATGTTTCAGGTTCAGGGGGAGGTGTGGGAGGTTTTTTAAAGCAA
GTAAAACCTCTACAAATGTGGTATGGCTGATTATGATCAGTTATCTAGATCCGGTGGATCCTCAAGAAAC
GGAGGCGATGGTGCTGGAGTTCTGACTCTGTAGTGCTTGCTGCCTCTGAATCTCCTTCGAAATCCGTCTT
TTAATTCCTAGTAAGTACAGTTCTCTATCAAATTTGCCAGCTGCCAACGGAATGTTGTCTCGCCCCGGCC
TCACTTTCACCCGGAAGAGGCCATACACAGGGCGGTGGTCGGACGTCTTGATCCCGGGGCAGGAAGAGTA
GCTCACAGGACAGATGTCACCCTTGTGGCGGCTTCTGTACAAGACGCGGTCCGTGTATGAGGGCGTCCTC
TGCTTGGAGGTGCTGTCGTACGTGTCCTTCCCGATGTCAAACTTGTATGATGGGAGGAAGTGGATGTCCG
GCTCCTGGAAGCCCTTGAAGATGGACCCTTTCCGCATCTCCCGGATGAGCTGGTCGTGCTGCAGCAGCGC
CGGCACGTCCACCACCAGGCCCTGGCACAGGAGGGCGTCCACGACTGTGCGCCCGCCACTCAGGCGGAAG
TTGAAGTCTCCAAACCAGAACACCTCATCGAAGCGGGTGGTGACGTCCGCTGCGCTGGAGCGATAGGGGT
TGGTGTCGGGCACATTTCTGGGCAGGACCAGGGCTTGTACAGTCCTGGTGTAGTCCAGCAGCCGCTCCGC
CACCTTCCCGTCACCTGAG
